Addgene plasmid #212084: 5'-3xFLAG Sap30bp-exon minimal CMV pCDNA5
Purpose: LR vector for integration of Sap30bp-exon_siResist into N2a FRT rtTA3 expression cells
Depositing lab: Benjamin Blencowe. Depositing organization: University of Toronto. Publication: Systematic analysis of alternative exon-dependent interactome remodeling reveals multitasking functions of gene regulatory factors. Roth JF, Braunschweig U, Wu M, Li JD, Lin ZY, Larsen B, Weatheritt RJ, Gingras AC, Blencowe BJ. Mol Cell. 2023 Dec 7;83(23):4222-4238.e10. doi: 10.1016/j.molcel.2023.10.034. PubMed 38065061.
Backbone
  Vector backbone: 5'-3xFLAG minimal CMV pCDNA5
  Vector type: Mammalian Expression
Growth in bacteria
  Bacterial resistance: Ampicillin, 100 μg/mL
  Growth temperature: 37°C
  Growth strain: DH5alpha
  Copy number: High Copy
Gene/Insert
  Gene/Insert name: Sap30bp-exon_siResist (alt name: XP_006533886.1)
  Species: M. musculus (mouse)
  Mutation: TCTAACCATCTGCAGGACA
  Entrez Gene: Sap30bp (a.k.a. Hcngp, 2700016D05Rik)
  Cloning method: Gateway Cloning
Terms and licenses: Academic/Nonprofit Terms; Industry Terms: Not Available to Industry
How to cite: 5'-3xFLAG Sap30bp-exon minimal CMV pCDNA5 was a gift from Benjamin Blencowe (Addgene plasmid # 212084 ; http://n2t.net/addgene:212084 ; RRID:Addgene_212084)
