[The description below was written by a language model from this plasmid's Addgene catalogue record and pLannotate feature annotations shown in this document.]
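Description:
5'-3xFLAG Sap30bp-exon minimal CMV pCDNA5 is a mammalian expression plasmid of about 5.6 kb, built on a pcDNA5-type FRT backbone and produced by Gateway LR recombination. It is designed for site-specific integration into N2a cells that carry an FRT landing site and express the rtTA3 transactivator. In bacteria it replicates from a high-copy ColE1/pUC origin and is selected with ampicillin through the β-lactamase gene. A partial f1 origin and lac-region remnants are also annotated in the backbone.

The expression cassette is driven by a tetracycline-responsive promoter, annotated as repeated tet operator fragments followed by a minimal CMV-type element, so transcription depends on rtTA3 and doxycycline. Downstream is an N-terminal FLAG epitope; the construct name indicates 3xFLAG, although the annotation tool marks only one FLAG unit. The tag is followed by an attB1 remnant, the mouse Sap30bp coding sequence, attB2 and a bGH polyadenylation signal. The insert name and purpose field indicate a specific alternative-exon isoform of Sap30bp that carries a recorded sequence change making it siRNA-resistant. The record does not state explicitly whether the exon is included or skipped.

Next to the cassette, an FRT site sits directly upstream of a hygromycin resistance coding sequence with no full promoter annotated in front of it, followed by an SV40 poly(A) signal. This is the standard Flp-In arrangement: Flp-mediated recombination at the genomic FRT site places HygR behind a resident promoter, so hygromycin selects for correct single-copy integrants. The construct suits inducible, FLAG-tagged isoform expression, for example rescue after knockdown of endogenous Sap30bp or isoform-specific interaction studies.
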