Features (pLannotate 1.2.2; 24 found; start..end, strand, type, name):
     92..213     +  polyA_signal   SV40 poly(A) signal: SV40 polyadenylation signal
    286..302     -  protein_bind   lac operator: The lac repressor binds to the lac operator to inhibit transcription in E. coli. This inhibition can be relieved by adding lactose or isopropyl-β-D-thiogalactopyranoside (IPTG). lac repressor encoded by lacI
    310..340     -  promoter       lac promoter: promoter for the E. coli lac operon
    355..376     -  protein_bind   CAP binding site: CAP binding activates transcription in the presence of cAMP. E. coli catabolite activator protein
    389..481     -  CDS            lacI (fragment): lac repressor; lacI; The lac repressor binds to the lac operator to inhibit transcription in E. coli. This inhibition can be relieved by adding lactose or isopropyl-β-D-thiogalactopyranoside (IPTG).
    664..1252    -  rep_origin     ori: high-copy-number ColE1/pMB1/pBR322/pUC origin of replication
   1423..2283    -  CDS            AmpR: β-lactamase; bla; confers resistance to ampicillin, carbenicillin, and related antibiotics
   2284..2388    -  promoter       AmpR promoter: bla
   2447..2499    -  misc_feature   bom (fragment): basis of mobility region from pBR322
   2680..2700    +  promoter       tight TRE promoter (fragment): Tet-responsive promoter PTight, consisting of seven tet operator sequences followed by the minimal CMV promoter
   2717..2737    +  promoter       tight TRE promoter (fragment): Tet-responsive promoter PTight, consisting of seven tet operator sequences followed by the minimal CMV promoter
   2754..2774    +  promoter       tight TRE promoter (fragment): Tet-responsive promoter PTight, consisting of seven tet operator sequences followed by the minimal CMV promoter
   2791..2811    +  promoter       tight TRE promoter (fragment): Tet-responsive promoter PTight, consisting of seven tet operator sequences followed by the minimal CMV promoter
   2819..2864    +  promoter       TRE3GV promoter (fragment): 3rd-generation Tet-responsive promoter that can be activated by binding of Tet-On® 3G, optimized for retroviral and lentiviral vectors
   3008..3031    +  CDS            FLAG: FLAG® epitope tag, followed by an enterokinase cleavage site
   3033..3050    +  protein_bind   attB1 (fragment): mutant version of attB; core recombination site for the Gateway® BP reaction BP Clonase™
   3059..3931    +  CDS            Sap30bp (fragment): S30BP_MOUSE - Also known as Hcngp. Experimental evidence at protein level: Swiss-Prot protein existence level 1. Induces cell death. May act as a transcriptional corepressor of a gene related to cell survival (By similarity). May be involved in the regulation of beta-2-microglobulin genes. From Mus musculus (Mouse).
   3936..3960    -  protein_bind   attB2: mutant version of attB; recombination site for the Gateway® BP reaction BP Clonase™
   4008..4232    +  polyA_signal   bGH poly(A) signal: bovine growth hormone polyadenylation signal
   4236..4257    +  promoter       SV40 promoter (fragment): SV40 enhancer and early promoter
   4278..4511    +  rep_origin     f1 ori (fragment) (sequence partly withheld): f1 bacteriophage origin of replication; arrow indicates direction of (+) strand synthesis
   4516..4563    +  protein_bind   FRT: FLP-mediated recombination occurs in the 8-bp core sequence TCTAGAAA (Turan and Bode, 2011). FLP recombinase from the Saccharomyces cerevisiae 2μ plasmid
   4571..5593    +  CDS            HygR: hygromycin B phosphotransferase confers resistance to hygromycin
   5603..97      +  CDS            ble (fragment) (across the origin): BLE_KLEPN - Experimental evidence at protein level: Swiss-Prot protein existence level 1. Binding protein with a strong affinity to the bleomycin family of antibiotics. Binds to CL990; an antimitotic-antibiotic compound. From Klebsiella pneumoniae.
>Addgene plasmid #212084 | 5'-3xFLAG Sap30bp-exon minimal CMV pCDNA5 | addgene full sequence | sequence record 421027 | Addgene NGS Result
TGAAAGGTTGGGCTTCGGAATCGTTTTCCGGGACGCCGGCTGGATGATCCTCCAGCGCGGGGATCTCATG
CTGGAGTTCTTCGCCCACCCCAACTTGTTTATTGCAGCTTATAATGGTTACAAATAAAGCAATAGCATCA
CAAATTTCACAAATAAAGCATTTTTTTCACTGCATTCTAGTTGTGGTTTGTCCAAACTCATCAATGTATC
TTATCATGTCTGTATACCGTCGACCTCTAGCTAGAGCTTGGCGTAATCATGGTCATAGCTGTTTCCTGTG
TGAAATTGTTATCCGCTCACAATTCCACACAACATACGAGCCGGAAGCATAAAGTGTAAAGCCTGGGGTG
CCTAATGAGTGAGCTAACTCACATTAATTGCGTTGCGCTCACTGCCCGCTTTCCAGTCGGGAAACCTGTC
GTGCCAGCTGCATTAATGAATCGGCCAACGCGCGGGGAGAGGCGGTTTGCGTATTGGGCGCTCTTCCGCT
TCCTCGCTCACTGACTCGCTGCGCTCGGTCGTTCGGCTGCGGCGAGCGGTATCAGCTCACTCAAAGGCGG
TAATACGGTTATCCACAGAATCAGGGGATAACGCAGGAAAGAACATGTGAGCAAAAGGCCAGCAAAAGGC
CAGGAACCGTAAAAAGGCCGCGTTGCTGGCGTTTTTCCATAGGCTCCGCCCCCCTGACGAGCATCACAAA
AATCGACGCTCAAGTCAGAGGTGGCGAAACCCGACAGGACTATAAAGATACCAGGCGTTTCCCCCTGGAA
GCTCCCTCGTGCGCTCTCCTGTTCCGACCCTGCCGCTTACCGGATACCTGTCCGCCTTTCTCCCTTCGGG
AAGCGTGGCGCTTTCTCATAGCTCACGCTGTAGGTATCTCAGTTCGGTGTAGGTCGTTCGCTCCAAGCTG
GGCTGTGTGCACGAACCCCCCGTTCAGCCCGACCGCTGCGCCTTATCCGGTAACTATCGTCTTGAGTCCA
ACCCGGTAAGACACGACTTATCGCCACTGGCAGCAGCCACTGGTAACAGGATTAGCAGAGCGAGGTATGT
AGGCGGTGCTACAGAGTTCTTGAAGTGGTGGCCTAACTACGGCTACACTAGAAGAACAGTATTTGGTATC
TGCGCTCTGCTGAAGCCAGTTACCTTCGGAAAAAGAGTTGGTAGCTCTTGATCCGGCAAACAAACCACCG
CTGGTAGCGGTGGTTTTTTTGTTTGCAAGCAGCAGATTACGCGCAGAAAAAAAGGATCTCAAGAAGATCC
TTTGATCTTTTCTACGGGGTCTGACGCTCAGTGGAACGAAAACTCACGTTAAGGGATTTTGGTCATGAGA
TTATCAAAAAGGATCTTCACCTAGATCCTTTTAAATTAAAAATGAAGTTTTAAATCAATCTAAAGTATAT
ATGAGTAAACTTGGTCTGACAGTTACCAATGCTTAATCAGTGAGGCACCTATCTCAGCGATCTGTCTATT
TCGTTCATCCATAGTTGCCTGACTCCCCGTCGTGTAGATAACTACGATACGGGAGGGCTTACCATCTGGC
CCCAGTGCTGCAATGATACCGCGAGACCCACGCTCACCGGCTCCAGATTTATCAGCAATAAACCAGCCAG
CCGGAAGGGCCGAGCGCAGAAGTGGTCCTGCAACTTTATCCGCCTCCATCCAGTCTATTAATTGTTGCCG
GGAAGCTAGAGTAAGTAGTTCGCCAGTTAATAGTTTGCGCAACGTTGTTGCCATTGCTACAGGCATCGTG
GTGTCACGCTCGTCGTTTGGTATGGCTTCATTCAGCTCCGGTTCCCAACGATCAAGGCGAGTTACATGAT
CCCCCATGTTGTGCAAAAAAGCGGTTAGCTCCTTCGGTCCTCCGATCGTTGTCAGAAGTAAGTTGGCCGC
AGTGTTATCACTCATGGTTATGGCAGCACTGCATAATTCTCTTACTGTCATGCCATCCGTAAGATGCTTT
TCTGTGACTGGTGAGTACTCAACCAAGTCATTCTGAGAATAGTGTATGCGGCGACCGAGTTGCTCTTGCC
CGGCGTCAATACGGGATAATACCGCGCCACATAGCAGAACTTTAAAAGTGCTCATCATTGGAAAACGTTC
TTCGGGGCGAAAACTCTCAAGGATCTTACCGCTGTTGAGATCCAGTTCGATGTAACCCACTCGTGCACCC
AACTGATCTTCAGCATCTTTTACTTTCACCAGCGTTTCTGGGTGAGCAAAAACAGGAAGGCAAAATGCCG
CAAAAAAGGGAATAAGGGCGACACGGAAATGTTGAATACTCATACTCTTCCTTTTTCAATATTATTGAAG
CATTTATCAGGGTTATTGTCTCATGAGCGGATACATATTTGAATGTATTTAGAAAAATAAACAAATAGGG
GTTCCGCGCACATTTCCCCGAAAAGTGCCACCTGACGTCGACGGATCGGGAGATCTCCCGATCCCCTATG
GTGCACTCTCAGTACAATCTGCTCTGATGCCGCATAGTTAAGCCAGTATCTGCTCCCTGCTTGTGTGTTG
GAGGTCGCTGAGTAGTGCGCGAGCAAAATTTAAGCTACAACAAGGCAAGGCTTGACCGACAATTGCATGA
AGAATCTGCTTAGGGTTAGGCGTTTTGCGCTGCTTCGCGATGTACGGGCCAGATATACGCGTCTCGAGGG
ATCCAAGCTGGCCGCACGTCTCCCTATCAGTGATAGAGAAGTCGACACGTCTCGAGCTCCCTATCAGTGA
TAGAGAAGGTACGTCTAGAACGTCTCCCTATCAGTGATAGAGAAGTCGACACGTCTCGAGCTCCCTATCA
GTGATAGAGAAGGTACCCCCTATATAAGCAGAGCTCGTTTAGTGAACCGTCAGATCGCCTGGAGACGCCA
TCCACGCTGTTTTGACCTCCATAGAAGACACCGGGACCGATCCAGCCTCCGCGGAGGCTGGATCCTCTAG
CGTTTAAACTTAAGCTTCCACCATGGACTACAAAGACCATGACGGTGATACATATGATCATGACATCGAT
TACAAGGATGACGATGACAAGACAAGTTTGTACAAAAAAGTTGGCACCGCGGGGAAGAAAAATGTTTTGT
CGTCTCTTGCAATTTATGCGGAATATTCAGACCCTGAATCTGATGGCGAAACTGGAGTCGACGCTGTAGG
CGGAGCGACTGAGGAGAAAGGTGGTTTGGTATCTGACGCCTATGGAGAAGATGACTTCTCTCGCCCAGGG
GGTGATGAGGATGGTTATGAAGAAGAGGAGGACGAGAACAGTAAGCAGTCGGATAACACAGAAGCAGAGA
AGCGGGATCCCCAGGAATTAGTGGCCTCCTTTTCTGAAAGGGTTCGCAACATGTCACCCGATGAAATCAA
GATCCCACCAGAACCGCCTGGCAGATGTTCTAACCATCTGCAGGACAAGATCCAGAAGCTCTACGAGCGG
AAGATAAAGGAGGGGATGGATATGAACTACATCATCCAGAGGAAGAAGGAGTTCCGCAACCCCAGCATCT
ACGAGAAACTGATCCAGTTCTGTGCCATTGATGAGCTGGGCACCAACTACCCAAAGGATATGTTCGATCC
CCACGGCTGGTCTGAAGACTCCTACTATGAGGCATTAGCCAAGGCCCAGAAGATTGAAATGGACAAATTA
GAAAAGGCCAAAAAGGAGCGAACCAAAATTGAGTTTGTAACGGGCACCAAGAAAGGCACCACGACCAATG
CCACGGCCACCAGCACCAGTACTGCCAGCACAGCTGTCGCAGATGCCCAGAAGAGGAAGAGCAAGTGGGA
CTCTGCCATCCCCGTGACGACAATAGCACAGCCCACCATCCTCACCACCACAGCCACCCTGCCAGCAGTG
GTCACTGTCACCACTAGTGCCAGTGGCTCCAAGACCACCGTCATCTCTGCTGTGGGCACCATCGTGAAGA
AGGCCAAGCAGTGATACCCAACTTTCTTGTACAAAGTGGTCTGACTCGAGTCTAGAGGGCCCGTTTAAAC
CCGCTGATCAGCCTCGACTGTGCCTTCTAGTTGCCAGCCATCTGTTGTTTGCCCCTCCCCCGTGCCTTCC
TTGACCCTGGAAGGTGCCACTCCCACTGTCCTTTCCTAATAAAATGAGGAAATTGCATCGCATTGTCTGA
GTAGGTGTCATTCTATTCTGGGGGGTGGGGTGGGGCAGGACAGCAAGGGGGAGGATTGGGAAGACAATAG
CAGGCATGCTGGGGATGCGGTGGGCTCTATGGCTTCTGAGGCGGAAAGAACCAGCTGGGGCTCTAGGGGG
TATCCCC
[124 nt withheld, positions 4278-4401]
C
[91 nt withheld, positions 4403-4493]
AGGGTGATGGTTCACGTACCTAGAAGTTCCTATTCCGAAGTTCCTATTCTCTAGAAAGTATAGGAACTTC
CTTGGCCAAAAAGCCTGAACTCACCGCGACGTCTGTCGAGAAGTTTCTGATCGAAAAGTTCGACAGCGTC
TCCGACCTGATGCAGCTCTCGGAGGGCGAAGAATCTCGTGCTTTCAGCTTCGATGTAGGAGGGCGTGGAT
ATGTCCTGCGGGTAAATAGCTGCGCCGATGGTTTCTACAAAGATCGTTATGTTTATCGGCACTTTGCATC
GGCCGCGCTCCCGATTCCGGAAGTGCTTGACATTGGGGAGTTCAGCGAGAGCCTGACCTATTGCATCTCC
CGCCGTGCACAGGGTGTCACGTTGCAAGACCTGCCTGAAACCGAACTGCCCGCTGTTCTGCAGCCGGTCG
CGGAGGCCATGGATGCGATCGCTGCGGCCGATCTTAGCCAGACGAGCGGGTTCGGCCCATTCGGACCGCA
AGGAATCGGTCAATACACTACATGGCGTGATTTCATATGCGCGATTGCTGATCCCCATGTGTATCACTGG
CAAACTGTGATGGACGACACCGTCAGTGCGTCCGTCGCGCAGGCTCTCGATGAGCTGATGCTTTGGGCCG
AGGACTGCCCCGAAGTCCGGCACCTCGTGCACGCGGATTTCGGCTCCAACAATGTCCTGACGGACAATGG
CCGCATAACAGCGGTCATTGACTGGAGCGAGGCGATGTTCGGGGATTCCCAATACGAGGTCGCCAACATC
TTCTTCTGGAGGCCGTGGTTGGCTTGTATGGAGCAGCAGACGCGCTACTTCGAGCGGAGGCATCCGGAGC
TTGCAGGATCGCCGCGGCTCCGGGCGTATATGCTCCGCATTGGTCTTGACCAACTCTATCAGAGCTTGGT
TGACGGCAATTTCGATGATGCAGCTTGGGCGCAGGGTCGATGCGACGCAATCGTCCGATCCGGAGCCGGG
ACTGTCGGGCGTACACAAATCGCCCGCAGAAGCGCGGCCGTCTGGACCGATGGCTGTGTAGAAGTACTCG
CCGATAGTGGAAACCGACGCCCCAGCACTCGTCCGAGGGCAAAGGAATAGCACGTACTACGAGATTTCGA
TTCCACCGCCGCCTTCTA
